Addgene plasmid #223295: pTag4C_nNOS1-delbetafinger-CTEV-2xHA
Purpose: constitutive expression of nNOS1 without beta finger - CTEV fusion
Depositing lab: Michael Wehr. Publication: Polypharmacological profiling across protein target families and cellular pathways using the multiplexed cell-based assay platform safetyProfiler reveals efficacy, potency and side effects of drugs. Popovic L, Brankatschk B, Palladino G, Rossner MJ, Wehr MC. Biomed Pharmacother. 2024 Nov;180:117523. doi: 10.1016/j.biopha.2024.117523. Epub 2024 Oct 14. PubMed 39405910.
Backbone
  Vector backbone: pTag4C
  Vector type: Mammalian Expression
Growth in bacteria
  Bacterial resistance: Kanamycin, 50 μg/mL
  Growth temperature: 37°C
  Growth strain: DH5alpha
  Copy number: High Copy
Gene/Insert
  Gene/Insert name: nNOS1 without beta finger - CTEV
  Species: H. sapiens (human)
  Mutation: deleted beta finger
  Entrez Gene: NOS1 (a.k.a. IHPS1, N-NOS, NC-NOS, NOS, bNOS, nNOS)
  Tag / fusion protein: 2xHA (C terminal on insert); FLAG (C terminal on backbone)
  Cloning method: Restriction Enzyme; 5′ cloning site NotI (unknown if destroyed); 3′ cloning site AflII (unknown if destroyed)
Terms and licenses: Academic/Nonprofit Terms; Industry Terms: Not Available to Industry
How to cite: pTag4C_nNOS1-delbetafinger-CTEV-2xHA was a gift from Michael Wehr (Addgene plasmid # 223295 ; http://n2t.net/addgene:223295 ; RRID:Addgene_223295)
