[The description below was written by a language model from this plasmid's Addgene catalogue record and pLannotate feature annotations shown in this document.]
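Description:
pTag4C_nNOS1-delbetafinger-CTEV-2xHA is a mammalian expression plasmid of about 9 kb built on the pTag4C backbone. It drives constitutive expression of human neuronal nitric oxide synthase (NOS1/nNOS) lacking its beta finger, fused to a C-terminal fragment of tobacco etch virus protease (CTEV). In bacteria it replicates from a high-copy ColE1/pUC-type origin and is selected with kanamycin. The single NeoR/KanR gene sits behind tandem bacterial (AmpR-type) and SV40 early promoters and ends in an HSV TK polyadenylation signal, so it could also confer G418 resistance in mammalian cells. An f1 origin is also present.

The expression cassette begins with the CMV immediate early enhancer and promoter. Downstream lies the NOS1 coding sequence, flanked by attB1 and attB2 sites, which suggests Gateway recombination at some stage, although the catalogue lists restriction cloning with NotI and AflII. After attB2 come the partial TEV protease coding region and the HA epitopes, recorded as a 2xHA tag and annotated as a fragment of a 3xHA feature. A backbone-derived FLAG sequence follows, though the record does not show whether it is translated in frame with the fusion. SV40 small t intron remnants and the SV40 poly(A) signal complete the transcription unit, and T3 and T7 promoters flank the insert.

A protein fused to a TEV half is characteristic of split-TEV complementation assays, in which interaction with a partner carrying the complementary fragment restores protease activity and triggers a reporter. The associated publication describes a multiplexed cell-based profiling platform for drug effects, consistent with that use. The record does not name the interaction partner or the exact role of the beta finger deletion.
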