Features (pLannotate 1.2.2; 24 found; start..end, strand, type, name):
     67..370     +  enhancer       CMV enhancer: human cytomegalovirus immediate early enhancer
    371..574     +  promoter       CMV promoter: human cytomegalovirus (CMV) immediate early promoter
    620..638     +  promoter       T3 promoter: promoter for bacteriophage T3 RNA polymerase
    651..676     +  misc_feature   MCS (fragment): pBluescript multiple cloning site
    683..703     +  protein_bind   attB1: mutant version of attB; core recombination site for the Gateway® BP reaction BP Clonase™
    724..4932    +  CDS            NOS1: NOS1_HUMAN - Experimental evidence at protein level: Swiss-Prot protein existence level 1. Produces nitric oxide (NO) which is a messenger molecule with diverse functions throughout the body. In the brain and peripheral nervous system, NO displays many properties of a neurotransmitter. Probably has nitrosylase activity and mediates cysteine S-nitrosylation of cytoplasmic target proteins such SRR. From Homo sapiens (Human).
   4946..4966    -  protein_bind   attB2: mutant version of attB; core recombination site for the Gateway® BP reaction BP Clonase™
   5005..5304    +  CDS            TEV protease (fragment): tobacco etch virus protease (Kapust et al., 2001)
   5317..5373    +  CDS            3xHA (fragment): three tandem HA epitope tags
   5383..5415    +  misc_feature   MCS (fragment): pBluescript multiple cloning site
   5424..5447    +  CDS            3xFLAG (fragment): three tandem FLAG® epitope tags
   5501..5519    -  promoter       T7 promoter: promoter for bacteriophage T7 RNA polymerase
   5529..5568    +  CDS            lacZα (fragment): LacZα fragment of β-galactosidase; lacZ fragment
   5578..5633    +  intron         small t intron (fragment): SV40 (simian virus 40) small t antigen intron
   5633..5770    +  CDS            large T antigen (fragment): large T antigen from SV40 (simian virus 40)
   5793..5914    +  polyA_signal   SV40 poly(A) signal: SV40 polyadenylation signal
   5948..6376    -  rep_origin     f1 ori (sequence partly withheld): f1 bacteriophage origin of replication; arrow indicates direction of (+) strand synthesis
   6403..6505    +  promoter       AmpR promoter: bla
   6509..6866    +  promoter       SV40 promoter: SV40 enhancer and early promoter
   6901..7695    +  CDS            NeoR/KanR: aminoglycoside phosphotransferase from Tn5; aph(3')-II (or nptII); confers resistance to neomycin, kanamycin, and G418 (Geneticin®)
   7716..7868    +  CDS            ble (fragment): BLE_KLEPN - Experimental evidence at protein level: Swiss-Prot protein existence level 1. Binding protein with a strong affinity to the bleomycin family of antibiotics. Binds to CL990; an antimitotic-antibiotic compound. From Klebsiella pneumoniae.
   7927..7974    +  polyA_signal   HSV TK poly(A) signal: herpes simplex virus thymidine kinase polyadenylation signal (Cole and Stacy, 1985)
   8065..8081    -  polyA_signal   bGH poly(A) signal (fragment): bovine growth hormone polyadenylation signal
   8303..8891    +  rep_origin     ori: high-copy-number ColE1/pMB1/pBR322/pUC origin of replication
>Addgene plasmid #223295 | pTag4C_nNOS1-delbetafinger-CTEV-2xHA | addgene full sequence | sequence record 446579 | Addgene NGS Result
ATGCATTAGTTATTAATAGTAATCAATTACGGGGTCATTAGTTCATAGCCCATATATGGAGTTCCGCGTT
ACATAACTTACGGTAAATGGCCCGCCTGGCTGACCGCCCAACGACCCCCGCCCATTGACGTCAATAATGA
CGTATGTTCCCATAGTAACGCCAATAGGGACTTTCCATTGACGTCAATGGGTGGAGTATTTACGGTAAAC
TGCCCACTTGGCAGTACATCAAGTGTATCATATGCCAAGTACGCCCCCTATTGACGTCAATGACGGTAAA
TGGCCCGCCTGGCATTATGCCCAGTACATGACCTTATGGGACTTTCCTACTTGGCAGTACATCTACGTAT
TAGTCATCGCTATTACCATGGTGATGCGGTTTTGGCAGTACATCAATGGGCGTGGATAGCGGTTTGACTC
ACGGGGATTTCCAAGTCTCCACCCCATTGACGTCAATGGGAGTTTGTTTTGGCACCAAAATCAACGGGAC
TTTCCAAAATGTCGTAACAACTCCGCCCCATTGACGCAAATGGGCGGTAGGCGTGTACGGTGGGAGGTCT
ATATAAGCAGAGCTGGTTTAGTGAACCGTCAGATCCGCTAGCGATTACGCCAAGCTCGAAATTAACCCTC
ACTAAAGGGAACAAAAGCTGGAGCTCCACCGCGGTGGCGGCCGCTCGATCAACAAGTTTGTACAAAAAAG
CAGAAGGGCCGTCAAGGCCCACCATGGAGGATCACATGTTCGGTGTTCAGCAAATCCAGCCCAATGTCAT
TTCTGTTCGTCTCTTCAAGCGCAAAGTTGGGGGCCTGGGATTTCTGGTGAAGGAGCGGGTCAGTAAGCCG
CCCGTGATCATCTCTGACCTGATTCGTGGGGGCGCCGCAGAGCAGAGTGGCCTCATCCAGGCCGGAGACA
TCATTCTTGCGGTCAACGGCCGGCCCTTGGTGGACCTGAGCTATGACAGCGCCCTGGAGGTACTCAGAGG
CATTGCCTCTGAGACCCACGTGGTCCTCATTCTGAGGGGCAAAGCCGTGGATCTGTCCCACCAGCCACCG
GCCGGCAAAGAACAGCCCCTGGCAGTGGATGGGGCCTCGGGTCCCGGGAATGGGCCTCAGCATGCCTACG
ATGATGGGCAGGAGGCTGGCTCACTCCCCCATGCCAACGGCCTGGCCCCCAGGCCCCCAGGCCAGGACCC
CGCGAAGAAAGCAACCAGAGTCAGCCTCCAAGGCAGAGGGGAGAACAATGAACTGCTCAAGGAGATAGAG
CCTGTGCTGAGCCTTCTCACCAGTGGGAGCAGAGGGGTCAAGGGAGGGGCACCTGCCAAGGCAGAGATGA
AAGATATGGGAATCCAGGTGGACAGAGATTTGGACGGCAAGTCACACAAACCTCTGCCCCTCGGCGTGGA
GAACGACCGAGTCTTCAATGACCTATGGGGGAAGGGCAATGTGCCTGTCGTCCTCAACAACCCATATTCA
GAGAAGGAGCAGCCCCCCACCTCAGGAAAACAGTCCCCCACAAAGAATGGCAGCCCCTCCAAGTGTCCAC
GCTTCCTCAAGGTCAAGAACTGGGAGACTGAGGTGGTTCTCACTGACACCCTCCACCTTAAGAGCACATT
GGAAACGGGATGCACTGAGTACATCTGCATGGGCTCCATCATGCATCCTTCTCAGCATGCAAGGAGGCCT
GAAGACGTCCGCACAAAAGGACAGCTCTTCCCTCTCGCCAAAGAGTTTATTGATCAATACTATTCATCAA
TTAAAAGATTTGGCTCCAAAGCCCACATGGAAAGGCTGGAAGAGGTGAACAAAGAGATCGACACCACTAG
CACTTACCAGCTCAAGGACACAGAGCTCATCTATGGGGCCAAGCACGCCTGGCGGAATGCCTCGCGCTGT
GTGGGCAGGATCCAGTGGTCCAAGCTGCAGGTATTCGATGCCCGTGACTGCACCACGGCCCACGGGATGT
TCAACTACATCTGTAACCATGTCAAGTATGCCACCAACAAAGGGAACCTCAGGTCTGCCATCACCATATT
CCCCCAGAGGACAGACGGCAAGCACGACTTCCGAGTCTGGAACTCCCAGCTCATCCGCTACGCTGGCTAC
AAGCAGCCTGACGGCTCCACCCTGGGGGACCCAGCCAATGTGCAGTTCACAGAGATATGCATACAGCAGG
GCTGGAAACCGCCTAGAGGCCGCTTCGATGTCCTGCCGCTCCTGCTTCAGGCCAACGGCAATGACCCTGA
GCTCTTCCAGATTCCTCCAGAGCTGGTGTTGGAAGTTCCCATCAGGCACCCCAAGTTTGAGTGGTTCAAG
GACCTGGGGCTGAAGTGGTACGGCCTCCCCGCCGTGTCCAACATGCTCCTAGAGATTGGCGGCCTGGAGT
TCAGCGCCTGTCCCTTCAGTGGCTGGTACATGGGCACAGAGATTGGTGTCCGCGACTACTGTGACAACTC
CCGCTACAATATCCTGGAGGAAGTGGCCAAGAAGATGAACTTAGACATGAGGAAGACGTCCTCCCTGTGG
AAGGACCAGGCGCTGGTGGAGATCAATATCGCGGTTCTCTATAGCTTCCAGAGTGACAAAGTGACCATTG
TTGACCATCACTCCGCCACCGAGTCCTTCATTAAGCACATGGAGAATGAGTACCGCTGCCGGGGGGGCTG
CCCTGCCGACTGGGTGTGGATCGTGCCCCCCATGTCCGGAAGCATCACCCCTGTGTTCCACCAGGAGATG
CTCAACTACCGGCTCACCCCCTCCTTCGAATACCAGCCTGATCCCTGGAACACGCATGTCTGGAAAGGCA
CCAACGGGACCCCCACAAAGCGGCGAGCCATCGGCTTCAAGAAGCTAGCAGAAGCTGTCAAGTTCTCGGC
CAAGCTGATGGGGCAGGCTATGGCCAAGAGGGTGAAAGCGACCATCCTCTATGCCACAGAGACAGGCAAA
TCGCAAGCTTATGCCAAGACCTTGTGTGAGATCTTCAAACACGCCTTTGATGCCAAGGTGATGTCCATGG
AAGAATATGACATTGTGCACCTGGAACATGAAACTCTGGTCCTTGTGGTCACCAGCACCTTTGGCAATGG
AGATCCCCCTGAGAATGGGGAGAAATTCGGCTGTGCTTTGATGGAAATGAGGCACCCCAACTCTGTGCAG
GAAGAAAGGAAGAGCTACAAGGTCCGATTCAACAGCGTCTCCTCCTACTCTGACTCCCAAAAATCATCAG
GCGATGGGCCCGACCTCAGAGACAACTTTGAGAGTGCTGGACCCCTGGCCAATGTGAGGTTCTCAGTTTT
TGGCCTCGGCTCACGAGCATACCCTCACTTTTGCGCCTTCGGACACGCTGTGGACACCCTCCTGGAAGAA
CTGGGAGGGGAGAGGATCCTGAAGATGAGGGAAGGGGATGAGCTCTGTGGGCAGGAAGAGGCTTTCAGGA
CCTGGGCCAAGAAGGTCTTCAAGGCAGCCTGTGATGTCTTCTGTGTGGGAGATGATGTCAACATTGAAAA
GGCCAACAATTCCCTCATCAGCAATGATCGCAGCTGGAAGAGAAACAAGTTCCGCCTCACCTTTGTGGCC
GAAGCTCCAGAACTCACACAAGGTCTATCCAATGTCCACAAAAAGCGAGTCTCAGCTGCCCGGCTCCTTA
GCCGTCAAAACCTCCAGAGCCCTAAATCCAGTCGGTCAACTATCTTCGTGCGTCTCCACACCAACGGGAG
CCAGGAGCTGCAGTACCAGCCTGGGGACCACCTGGGTGTCTTCCCTGGCAACCACGAGGACCTCGTGAAT
GCCCTGATCGAGCGGCTGGAGGACGCGCCGCCTGTCAACCAGATGGTGAAAGTGGAACTGCTGGAGGAGC
GGAACACGGCTTTAGGTGTCATCAGTAACTGGACAGACGAGCTCCGCCTCCCGCCCTGCACCATCTTCCA
GGCCTTCAAGTACTACCTGGACATCACCACGCCACCAACGCCTCTGCAGCTGCAGCAGTTTGCCTCCCTA
GCTACCAGCGAGAAGGAGAAGCAGCGTCTGCTGGTCCTCAGCAAGGGTTTGCAGGAGTACGAGGAATGGA
AATGGGGCAAGAACCCCACCATCGTGGAGGTGCTGGAGGAGTTCCCATCTATCCAGATGCCGGCCACCCT
GCTCCTGACCCAGCTGTCCCTGCTGCAGCCCCGCTACTATTCCATCAGCTCCTCCCCAGACATGTACCCT
GATGAAGTGCACCTCACTGTGGCCATCGTTTCCTACCGCACTCGAGATGGAGAAGGACCAATTCACCACG
GCGTATGCTCCTCCTGGCTCAACCGGATACAGGCTGACGAACTGGTCCCCTGTTTCGTGAGAGGAGCACC
CAGCTTCCACCTGCCCCGGAACCCCCAAGTCCCCTGCATCCTCGTTGGACCAGGCACCGGCATTGCCCCT
TTCCGAAGCTTCTGGCAACAGCGGCAATTTGATATCCAACACAAAGGAATGAACCCCTGCCCCATGGTCC
TGGTCTTCGGGTGCCGGCAATCCAAGATAGATCATATCTACAGGGAAGAGACCCTGCAGGCCAAGAACAA
GGGGGTCTTCAGAGAGCTGTACACGGCTTACTCCCGGGAGCCAGACAAACCAAAGAAGTACGTGCAGGAC
ATCCTGCAGGAGCAGCTGGCGGAGTCTGTGTACCGAGCCCTGAAGGAGCAAGGGGGCCACATATACGTCT
GTGGGGACGTCACCATGGCTGCTGATGTCCTCAAAGCCATCCAGCGCATCATGACCCAGCAGGGGAAGCT
CTCGGCAGAGGACGCCGGCGTATTCATCAGCCGGATGAGGGATGACAACCGATACCATGAGGATATTTTT
GGAGTCACCCTGCGAACGTACGAAGTGACCAACCGCCTTAGATCTGAGTCCATTGCCTTCATTGAAGAGA
GCAAAAAAGACACCGATGAGGTTTTCAGCTCCGGCCTCATGGGCCCAGCTTTCTTGTACAAAGTGGTTGA
TCGAGGAGGTGGAGGTAGCGGAGGTGGAGGTAGCAAGAGCATGTCTAGCATGGTGTCAGACACTAGCTGC
ACATTCCCTTCATCTGATGGTATATTCTGGAAGCATTGGATTCAAACCAAGGATGGGCAGTGTGGCAGTC
CATTAGTATCAACTAGAGATGGGTTCATTGTTGGTATACACTCAGCATCGAATTTCACCAACACAAACAA
TTATTTCACAAGCGTGCCGAAAAACTTCATGGAATTGTTGACAAATCAGGAGGCGCAGCAGTGGGTTAGT
GGTTGGCGATTAAACGCTGACTCAGTATTGTGGGGGGGCCATAAAGTTTTCATGCCCAAACCTGGCTACC
CATACGATGTTCCTGACTATGCGGGCTATCCCTATGACGTCCCGGACTATGCATGAAAGGGCGAATTCGA
TATCAAGCTTATCGATACCGTCGACAACTCGAGGATTACAAGGATGACGACGATAAGTAGGGCCCGGTAC
CTTAATTAATTAAGGTACCAGGTAAGTGTACCCAATTCGCCCTATAGTGAGTCGTATTACAATTCACTCG
ATCGCCCTTCCCAACAGTTGCGCAGCCTGAATGGCGAATGGAGATCCAATTTTTAAGTGTATAATGTGTT
AAACTACTGATTCTAATTGTTTGTGTATTTTAGATTCACAGTCCCAAGGCTCATTTCAGGCCCCTCAGTC
CTCACAGTCTGTTCATGATCATAATCAGCCATACCACATTTGTAGAGGTTTTACTTGCTTTAAAAAACCT
CCCACACCTCCCCCTGAACCTGAAACATAAAATGAATGCAATTGTTGTTGTTAACTTGTTTATTGCAGCT
TATAATGGTTACAAATAAAGCAATAGCATCACAAATTTCACAAATAAAGCATTTTTTTCACTGCATTCTA
GTTGTGGTTTGTCCAAACTCATCAATGTATCTTAACGCGTAAATTGTAAGCGTTAATATTTTGTTAAAAT
TCGCGTTAAATTTTTGTTAAATCAGCTCATTTTTTAACCAATAGGCCGAAATCGGCAAAATCCCTTATAA
ATCAAAAGAATAGACCGAGATAGGGT
[37 nt withheld, positions 6047-6083]
AAAGAACGTGGACTCCAACGTCAAAGG
[49 nt withheld, positions 6111-6159]
T
[91 nt withheld, positions 6161-6251]
G
[124 nt withheld, positions 6253-6376]
CAGGTGGCACTTTTCGGGGAAATGTGCGCGGAACCCCTATTTGTTTATTTTTCTAAATACATTCAAATAT
GTATCCGCTCATGAGACAATAACCCTGATAAATGCTTCAATAATATTGAAAAAGGAAGAATCCTGAGGCG
GAAAGAACCAGCTGTGGAATGTGTGTCAGTTAGGGTGTGGAAAGTCCCCAGGCTCCCCAGCAGGCAGAAG
TATGCAAAGCATGCATCTCAATTAGTCAGCAACCAGGTGTGGAAAGTCCCCAGGCTCCCCAGCAGGCAGA
AGTATGCAAAGCATGCATCTCAATTAGTCAGCAACCATAGTCCCGCCCCTAACTCCGCCCATCCCGCCCC
TAACTCCGCCCAGTTCCGCCCATTCTCCGCCCCATGGCTGACTAATTTTTTTTATTTATGCAGAGGCCGA
GGCCGCCTCGGCCTCTGAGCTATTCCAGAAGTAGTGAGGAGGCTTTTTTGGAGGCCTAGGCTTTTGCAAA
GATCGATCAAGAGACAGGATGAGGATCGTTTCGCATGATTGAACAAGATGGATTGCACGCAGGTTCTCCG
GCCGCTTGGGTGGAGAGGCTATTCGGCTATGACTGGGCACAACAGACAATCGGCTGCTCTGATGCCGCCG
TGTTCCGGCTGTCAGCGCAGGGGCGCCCGGTTCTTTTTGTCAAGACCGACCTGTCCGGTGCCCTGAATGA
ACTGCAAGACGAGGCAGCGCGGCTATCGTGGCTGGCCACGACGGGCGTTCCTTGCGCAGCTGTGCTCGAC
GTTGTCACTGAAGCGGGAAGGGACTGGCTGCTATTGGGCGAAGTGCCGGGGCAGGATCTCCTGTCATCTC
ACCTTGCTCCTGCCGAGAAAGTATCCATCATGGCTGATGCAATGCGGCGGCTGCATACGCTTGATCCGGC
TACCTGCCCATTCGACCACCAAGCGAAACATCGCATCGAGCGAGCACGTACTCGGATGGAAGCCGGTCTT
GTCGATCAGGATGATCTGGACGAAGAACATCAGGGGCTCGCGCCAGCCGAACTGTTCGCCAGGCTCAAGG
CGAGCATGCCCGACGGCGAGGATCTCGTCGTGACCCATGGCGATGCCTGCTTGCCGAATATCATGGTGGA
AAATGGCCGCTTTTCTGGATTCATCGACTGTGGCCGGCTGGGTGTGGCGGACCGCTATCAGGACATAGCG
TTGGCTACCCGTGATATTGCTGAAGAACTTGGCGGCGAATGGGCTGACCGCTTCCTCGTGCTTTACGGTA
TCGCCGCTCCCGATTCGCAGCGCATCGCCTTCTATCGCCTTCTTGACGAGTTCTTCTGAGCGGGACTCTG
GGGTTCGAAATGACCGACCAAGCGACGCCCAACCTGCCATCACGAGATTTCGATTCCACCGCCGCCTTCT
ATGAAAGGTTGGGCTTCGGAATCGTTTTCCGGGACGCCGGCTGGATGATCCTCCAGCGCGGGGATCTCAT
GCTGGAGTTCTTCGCCCACCCTAGGGGGAGGCTAACTGAAACACGGAAGGAGACAATACCGGAAGGAACC
CGCGCTATGACGGCAATAAAAAGACAGAATAAAACGCACGGTGTTGGGTCGTTTGTTCATAAACGCGGGG
TTCGGTCCCAGGGCTGGCACTCTGTCGATACCCCACCGAGACCCCATTGGGGCCAATACGCCCGCGTTTC
TTCCTTTTCCCCACCCCACCCCCCAAGTTCGGGTGAAGGCCCAGGGCTCGCAGCCAACGTCGGGGCGGCA
GGCCCTGCCATAGCCTCAGGTTACTCATATATACTTTAGATTGATTTAAAACTTCATTTTTAATTTAAAA
GGATCTAGGTGAAGATCCTTTTTGATAATCTCATGACCAAAATCCCTTAACGTGAGTTTTCGTTCCACTG
AGCGTCAGACCCCGTAGAAAAGATCAAAGGATCTTCTTGAGATCCTTTTTTTCTGCGCGTAATCTGCTGC
TTGCAAACAAAAAAACCACCGCTACCAGCGGTGGTTTGTTTGCCGGATCAAGAGCTACCAACTCTTTTTC
CGAAGGTAACTGGCTTCAGCAGAGCGCAGATACCAAATACTGTTCTTCTAGTGTAGCCGTAGTTAGGCCA
CCACTTCAAGAACTCTGTAGCACCGCCTACATACCTCGCTCTGCTAATCCTGTTACCAGTGGCTGCTGCC
AGTGGCGATAAGTCGTGTCTTACCGGGTTGGACTCAAGACGATAGTTACCGGATAAGGCGCAGCGGTCGG
GCTGAACGGGGGGTTCGTGCACACAGCCCAGCTTGGAGCGAACGACCTACACCGAACTGAGATACCTACA
GCGTGAGCTATGAGAAAGCGCCACGCTTCCCGAAGGGAGAAAGGCGGACAGGTATCCGGTAAGCGGCAGG
GTCGGAACAGGAGAGCGCACGAGGGAGCTTCCAGGGGGAAACGCCTGGTATCTTTATAGTCCTGTCGGGT
TTCGCCACCTCTGACTTGAGCGTCGATTTTTGTGATGCTCGTCAGGGGGGCGGAGCCTATGGAAAAACGC
CAGCAACGCGGCCTTTTTACGGTTCCTGGCCTTTTGCTGGCCTTTTGCTCACATGTTCTTTCCTGCGTTA
TCCCCTGATTCTGTGGATAACCGTATTACCGCC
